>Addgene plasmid #147634 | pAc5.1B-lambdaN-HA-HsTNRC6C_1207-1609-M2WA_T | depositor full sequence | sequence record 290081 | Full Sequence
CTTCAAGGAATTAATTCTATATTCTAAAAACACAAATGATACTTCTAAAAAAAATCATGAATGGCATCAA
CTCTGAATCAAATCTTTGCAGATGCACCTACTTCTCATTTCCACTGTCACATCATTTTTCCAGATCTCGC
TGCCTGTTATGTGGCCCACAAACCAAGACACGTTTTATGGCCATTAAAGCTGGCTGATCGTCGCCAAACA
CCAAATACATATCAATATGTACATTCGAGAAAGAAGCGATCAAAGAAGCGTCTTCGGGCGAGTAGGAGAA
TGCGGAGGAGAAGGAGAACGAGCTGATCTAGTATCTCTCCACAATCCAATGCCAACTGACCAACTGGCCA
TATTCGGAGCAATTTGAAGCCAATTTCCATCGCCTGGCGATCGCTCCATTCTTGGCTATATGTTTTTCAC
CGTTCCCGGGGCCATTTTCAAAGACTCGTCGGTAAGATAAGATTGTGTCACTCGCTGTCTCTCTTCATTT
GTCGAAGAATGCTGAGGAATTTCGCGATGACGTCGGCGAGTATTTTGAAGAATGAGAATAATTTGTATTT
ATACGAAAATCAGTTAGTGGAATTTTCTACAAAAACATGTTATCTATAGATAATTTTGTTGCAAAATATG
TTGACTATGACAAAGATTGTATGTATATACCTTTAATGTATTCTCATTTTCTTATGTATTTATAATGGCA
ATGATGATACTGATGATATTTTAAGATGATGCCAGACCACAGGCTGATTTCTGCGTCTTTTGCCGAACGC
AGTGCATGTGCGGTTGTTGTTTTTTGGAATAGTTTCAATTTTCGGACTGTCCGCTTTGATTTCAGTTTCT
TGGCTTATTCAAAAAGCAAAGTAAAGCCAAAAAAGCGAGATGGCAATACCAAATGCGGCAAAACGGTAGT
GGAAGGAAAGGGGTGCGGGGCAGCGGAAGGAAGGGTGGGGCGGGGCGTGGCGGGGTCTGTGGCTGGGCGC
GACGTCACCGACGTTGGAGCCACTCCTTTGACCATGTGTGCGTGTGTGTATTATTCGTGTCTCGCCACTC
GCCGGTTGTTTTTTTCTTTTTATCTCGCTCTCTCTAGCGCCATCTCGTACGCATGCTCAACGCACCGCAT
GTTGCCGTGTCCTTTATGCGTCATTTTGGCTCGAAATAGGCAATTATTTAAACAAAGATTAGTCAACGAA
AACGCTAAAATAAATAAGTCTACAATATGGTTACTTATTGCCATGTGTGTGCAGCCAACGATAGCAACAA
AAGCAACAACACAGTGGCTTTCCCTCTTTCACTTTTTGTTTGCAAGCGCGTGCGAGCAAGACGGCACGAC
CGGCAAACGCAATTACGCTGACAAAGAGCAGACGAAGTTTTGGCCGAAAAACATCAAGGCGCCTGATACG
AATGCATTTGCAATAACAATTGCGATATTTAATATTGTTTATGAAGCTGTTTGACTTCAAAACACACAAA
AAAAAAAATAAAACAAATTATTTGAAAGAGAATTAGGAATCGGACAGCTTATCGTTACGGGCTAACAGCA
CACCGAGACGAAATAGCTTACCTGACGTCACAGCCTCTGGAAGAACTGCCGCCAAGCAGAGAGAGAGAGA
AAAAGAGGGAGAGCAGCTTAGACCGCATGTGCTTGTGTGTGAGGCGTCTCTCTCTTCGTCTCCTGTTTGC
GCAAACGCATAGACTGCACTGAGAAAATCGATTACCTATTTTTTATGAATGAATATTTGCACTATTACTA
TTCAAAACTATTAAGATAGCAATCACATTCAATAGCCAAATACTATACCACCTGAGCGATGCAACGAAAT
GATCAATTTGAGCAAAAATGCTGCATATTTAGGACGGCATCATTATAGAAATGCTTCTTGCTGTGTACTT
TTCTCTCGTCTGGCAGCTGTTTCGCCGTTATTGTTAAAACCGGCTTAAGTTAGGTGTGTTTTCTACGACT
AGTGATGCCCCTACTAGAAGATGTGTGTTGCACAAATGTCCCTGAATAACCAATTTGAAGTGCAGATAGC
AGTAAACGTAAGCTAATATGAATATTATTTAACTGTAATGTTTTAATATCGCTGGACATTACTAATAAAC
CCACTATAAACACATGTACATATGTATGTTTTGGCATACAATGAGTAGTTGGGGAAAAAATGTGTAAAAG
CACCGTGACCATCACAGCATAAAGATAACCAGCTGAAGTATCGAATATGAGTAACCCCCAAATTGAATCA
CATGCCGCAACTGATAGGACCCATGGAAGTACACTCTTCATGGCGATATACAAGACACACACAAGCACGA
ACACCCAGTTGCGGAGGAAATTCTCCGTAAATGAAAACCCAATCGGCGAACAATTCATACCCATATATGG
TAAAAGTTTTGAACGCGACTTGAGAGCGGAGAGCATTGCGGCTGATAAGGTTTTAGCGCTAAGCGGGCTT
TATAAAACGGGCTGCGGGACCAGTTTTCATATCACTACCGTTTGAGTTCTTGTGCTGTGTGGATACTCCT
CCCGACACAAAGCCGCTCCATCAGCCAGCAGTCGTCTAATCCAGAGACCCCGGATCGGGGTACCAACATG
GACGCACAAACACGACGACGTGAGCGTCGCGCTGAGAAACAAGCTCAATGGAAAGCTGCAAACGGTGGAT
CTCCTCCACATATGGCTTACCCATACGATGTTCCAGATTACGCTCCTCCAAGCTTGAATTCTGCAGATAT
CCAGCACAGTGGCGGCCGCGCCCAGGCCCTGCTCGTGAAGCAGCCACCACCGCCACCGCCCCCGCCGCAC
CTGTCTCTGCACCCCTCTGCAGGCAAATCGGCCATGGACAGCTTCCCCTCGCACCCACAGACTCCCGGCC
TACCTGACCTGCAGACCAAAGAGCAGCAGTCTTCACCCAACACCTTTGCTCCTTACCCTCTCGCTGGACT
GAACCCAAACATGAATGTCAACAGCATGGACATGACCGGTGGCTTGTCGGTGAAGGACCCATCCCAGTCC
CAGTCACGCCTCCCCCAGTGGACGCACCCCAACTCCATGGATAACTTGCCCAGTGCCGCTTCCCCCCTGG
AGCAGAACCCTAGCAAGCATGGTGCTATCCCTGGAGGTCTAAGCATTGGGCCTCCAGGTAAGTCCTCCAT
TGATGACTCCTATGGCCGGTACGATTTAATCCAGAACAGTGAGTCACCAGCCAGTCCTCCCGTAGCTGTT
CCCCATAGCTGGTCACGTGCCAAATCTGACAGTGATAAAATCTCAAATGGCTCTAGCATCAACTGGCCCC
CAGAATTCCATCCGGGAGTTCCATGGAAAGGACTGCAGAATATTGACCCTGAGAATGACCCTGACGTCAC
TCCTGGCAGTGTCCCCACTGGGCCTACCATCAACACCACCATCCAGGATGTCAACCGCTACCTCCTCAAG
AGTGGAGGTAAACTGTCAGACATCAAATCGACGGCGTCCTCTGGCCCTACCTCCCACACGCAAGCCTCTC
TGTCTCATGAACTAGCGAAGGTGCCCAGAAACAGTACTGCACCCACGAGGCCACCTCCAGGGTTAACCAA
TCCCAAGCCCTCCTCCACCGCGGGTGCCAGCCCCCTCGGCGCGACCAGCTCCTACTCCTCGGGTTCTGCC
GCGAGCACCGACACCTCAGGAAGAACCAGCAGCTGGCTCGTTCTTCGAAACCTCACTCCCCAGATTGATG
GTTCTACACTGCGGACATTGTGTTTGCAACATGGGCCTCTTATCACATTCCACCTGAATCTGACTCAAGG
CAATGCTGTGGTCCGGTACAGCTCCAAGGAGGAGGCTGCCAAGGCCCAGAAGTCTCTGCACATGTGCGTC
CTGGGAAACACTACCATCCTGGCCGAGTTCGCTGGTGAAGAAGAAGTGAATCGCTTCTTAGCCCAAGGCC
AGGCGCTGCCACCCACTTCCAGCTGGCAGTCCAGCAGCGCGTCCAGCCAGCCGCGGCTCAGCGCAGCGGG
CAGCTCCCATGGCCTGGTACGCAGCGACGCTGGCCACTGGAACGCCCCGTGCCTGGGTGGCAAGGGGAGC
AGTGAGCTGCTGTGGGGCGGGGTGCCCCAGTACTCCAGCAGCCTGTGGGGCCCGCCCAGCGCCGACGACA
GCAGGGTGATAGGCAGCCCCACGCCGCTAACCACCCTGCTGCCTGGGGACCTGCTCAGCGGGGAGTCCCT
GTAGTCTAGAGGGCCCGCGGTTCGAAGGTAAGCCTATCCCTAACCCTCTCCTCGGTCTCGATTCTACGCG
TACCGGTCATCATCACCATCACCATTGAGTTTAAACCCGCTGATCAGCCTCGACTGTGCCTTCTAAGGCC
TGAGCTCGCTGATCAGCCTCGATCGAGGATCCAGACATGATAAGATACATTGATGAGTTTGGACAAACCA
CAACTAGAATGCAGTGAAAAAAATGCTTTATTTGTGAAATTTGTGATGCTATTGCTTTATTTGTAACCAT
TATAAGCTGCAATAAACAAGTTAACAACAACAATTGCATTCATTTTATGTTTCAGGTTCAGGGGGAGGTG
TGGGAGGTTTTTTAAAGCAAGTAAAACCTCTACAAATGTGGTATGGCTGATTATGATCAGTCGACCGATG
CCCTTGAGAGCCTTCAACCCAGTCAGCTCCTTCCGGTGGGCGCGGGGCATGACTATCGTCGCCGCACTTA
TGACTGTCTTCTTTATCATGCAACTCGTAGGACAGGTGCCGGCAGCGCTCTGGGTCATTTTCGGCGAGGA
CCGCTTTCGCTGGAGCGCGACGATGATCGGCCTGTCGCTTGCGGTATTCGGAATCTTGCACGCCCTCGCT
CAAGCCTTCGTCACTGGTCCCGCCACCAAACGTTTCGGCGAGAAGCAGGCCATTATCGCCGGCATGGCGG
CCGACGCGCTGGGCTACGTCTTGCTGGCGTTCGCGACGCGAGGCTGGATGGCCTTCCCCATTATGATTCT
TCTCGCTTCCGGCGGCATCGGGATGCCCGCGTTGCAGGCCATGCTGTCCAGGCAGGTAGATGACGACCAT
CAGGGACAGCTTCAAGGATCGCTCGCGGCTCTTACCAGCCAGCAAAAGGCCAGGAACCGTAAAAAGGCCG
CGTTGCTGGCGTTTTTCCATAGGCTCCGCCCCCCTGACGAGCATCACAAAAATCGACGCTCAAGTCAGAG
GTGGCGAAACCCGACAGGACTATAAAGATACCAGGCGTTTCCCCCTGGAAGCTCCCTCGTGCGCTCTCCT
GTTCCGACCCTGCCGCTTACCGGATACCTGTCCGCCTTTCTCCCTTCGGGAAGCGTGGCGCTTTCTCAAT
GCTCACGCTGTAGGTATCTCAGTTCGGTGTAGGTCGTTCGCTCCAAGCTGGGCTGTGTGCACGAACCCCC
CGTTCAGCCCGACCGCTGCGCCTTATCCGGTAACTATCGTCTTGAGTCCAACCCGGTAAGACACGACTTA
TCGCCACTGGCAGCAGCCACTGGTAACAGGATTAGCAGAGCGAGGTATGTAGGCGGTGCTACAGAGTTCT
TGAAGTGGTGGCCTAACTACGGCTACACTAGAAGGACAGTATTTGGTATCTGCGCTCTGCTGAAGCCAGT
TACCTTCGGAAAAAGAGTTGGTAGCTCTTGATCCGGCAAACAAACCACCGCTGGTAGCGGTGGTTTTTTT
GTTTGCAAGCAGCAGATTACGCGCAGAAAAAAAGGATCTCAAGAAGATCCTTTGATCTTTTCTACGGGGT
CTGACGCTCAGTGGAACGAAAACTCACGTTAAGGGATTTTGGTCATGAGATTATCAAAAAGGATCTTCAC
CTAGATCCTTTTAAATTAAAAATGAAGTTTTAAATCAATCTAAAGTATATATGAGTAAACTTGGTCTGAC
AGTTACCAATGCTTAATCAGTGAGGCACCTATCTCAGCGATCTGTCTATTTCGTTCATCCATAGTTGCCT
GACTCCCCGTCGTGTAGATAACTACGATACGGGAGGGCTTACCATCTGGCCCCAGTGCTGCAATGATACC
GCGAGACCCACGCTCACCGGCTCCAGATTTATCAGCAATAAACCAGCCAGCCGGAAGGGCCGAGCGCAGA
AGTGGTCCTGCAACTTTATCCGCCTCCATCCAGTCTATTAATTGTTGCCGGGAAGCTAGAGTAAGTAGTT
CGCCAGTTAATAGTTTGCGCAACGTTGTTGCCATTGCTGCAGGCATCGTGGTGTCACGCTCGTCGTTTGG
TATGGCTTCATTCAGCTCCGGTTCCCAACGATCAAGGCGAGTTACATGATCCCCCATGTTGTGCAAAAAA
GCGGTTAGCTCCTTCGGTCCTCCGATCGTTGTCAGAAGTAAGTTGGCCGCAGTGTTATCACTCATGGTTA
TGGCAGCACTGCATAATTCTCTTACTGTCATGCCATCCGTAAGATGCTTTTCTGTGACTGGTGAGTACTC
AACCAAGTCATTCTGAGAATAGTGTATGCGGCGACCGAGTTGCTCTTGCCCGGCGTCAACACGGGATAAT
ACCGCGCCACATAGCAGAACTTTAAAAGTGCTCATCATTGGAAAACGTTCTTCGGGGCGAAAACTCTCAA
GGATCTTACCGCTGTTGAGATCCAGTTCGATGTAACCCACTCGTGCACCCAACTGATCTTCAGCATCTTT
TACTTTCACCAGCGTTTCTGGGTGAGCAAAAACAGGAAGGCAAAATGCCGCAAAAAAGGGAATAAGGGCG
ACACGGAAATGTTGAATACTCATACTCTTCCTTTTTCAATATTATTGAAGCATTTATCAGGGTTATTGTC
TCATGAGCGGATACATATTTGAATGTATTTAGAAAAATAAACAAATAGGGGTTCCGCGCACATTTCCCCG
AAAAGTGCCACCTGACGTCTAAGAAACCATTATTATCATGACATTAACCTATAAAAATAGGCGTATCACG
AGGCCCTTTCGT
Features (pLannotate 1.2.2; 11 found; start..end, strand, type, name):
     56..2568    +  promoter       Ac5 promoter: Drosophila melanogaster actin 5C promoter
   2588..2653    +  CDS            N (fragment): REGN_LAMBD - Experimental evidence at protein level: Swiss-Prot protein existence level 1. Plays a role as a transcriptional antitermination factor that allows the virus to initiate its lytic phase. Activates expression of the delayed viral early genes by modifying host RNA polymerase (RNAP) into a form that is resistant to termination signals. This antitermination function requires the host NusA protein which serves to stabilize the interaction between antitermination protein N and host RNA polymerase. From Escherichia phage lambda (Bacteriophage lambda).
   2678..2704    +  CDS            3xHA (fragment): three tandem HA epitope tags
   2750..4201    +  CDS            TNRC6C (fragment): TNR6C_HUMAN - Also known as KIAA1582. Experimental evidence at protein level: Swiss-Prot protein existence level 1. Plays a role in RNA-mediated gene silencing by micro-RNAs (miRNAs). Required for miRNA-dependent translational repression of complementary mRNAs by argonaute family proteins. As scaffoldng protein associates with argonaute proteins bound to partially complementary mRNAs and simultaneously can recruit CCR4-NOT and PAN deadenylase complexes. From Homo sapiens (Human).
   4227..4268    +  CDS            V5 tag: epitope tag from simian virus 5
   4368..4502    -  polyA_signal   SV40 poly(A) signal: SV40 polyadenylation signal
   4525..4609    -  CDS            large T antigen (fragment): large T antigen from SV40 (simian virus 40)
   4610..5080    +  CDS            TcR (fragment): tetracycline efflux protein; tet; confers resistance to tetracycline
   5124..5712    -  rep_origin     ori: high-copy-number ColE1/pMB1/pBR322/pUC origin of replication
   5883..6743    -  CDS            AmpR: β-lactamase; bla; confers resistance to ampicillin, carbenicillin, and related antibiotics
   6744..6848    -  promoter       AmpR promoter: bla
