[The description below was written by a language model from this plasmid's Addgene catalogue record and pLannotate feature annotations shown in this document.]
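Description:
pAc5.1B-lambdaN-HA-HsTNRC6C_1207-1609-M2WA_T is a 6,942 nt insect expression plasmid. The catalogue lists its backbone as unknown, although the name and feature layout point to a pAc5.1B-type vector. Expression is driven by the Drosophila melanogaster actin 5C (Ac5) promoter, a strong constitutive promoter commonly used in Drosophila cultured cells, and an SV40 polyadenylation signal lies downstream of the coding region. In bacteria the plasmid replicates from a ColE1/pUC-type origin and is selected with ampicillin through the bla gene and its own promoter. The catalogue calls it low copy even though the origin is annotated as a high-copy type. Short fragments of a tetracycline resistance gene and of SV40 large T antigen are also annotated; these appear to be non-functional backbone remnants.

The open reading frame begins with a short fragment of the bacteriophage lambda N protein, followed by an HA epitope (annotated as a partial match to a 3xHA tag) and then a fragment of human TNRC6C. The name designates this fragment as residues 1207–1609, with a mutation labelled M2WA whose exact substitutions are not defined in the record. A V5 tag is annotated downstream of the insert, but the record does not establish whether it is translated in frame.

The lambda N peptide binds BoxB RNA hairpins, so fusions of this kind are typically used in tethering assays that recruit a protein directly to a BoxB-containing reporter mRNA, bypassing miRNA and Argonaute. TNRC6C is a GW182-family scaffold that recruits the CCR4-NOT and PAN deadenylase complexes. The associated study examined how GW182 interactions with PABP and deadenylases contribute to translational repression and degradation of miRNA targets, which is consistent with this mutant being used to test such requirements.
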