Addgene plasmid #147634: pAc5.1B-lambdaN-HA-HsTNRC6C_1207-1609-M2WA_T
Purpose: Insect Expression of HsTNRC6C_1207-1609-M2WA
Depositing lab: Elisa Izaurralde. Depositing organization: Max Planck Institute for Developmental Biology. Publication: The interactions of GW182 proteins with PABP and deadenylases are required for both translational repression and degradation of miRNA targets. Huntzinger E, Kuzuoglu-Ozturk D, Braun JE, Eulalio A, Wohlbold L, Izaurralde E. Nucleic Acids Res. 2013 Jan;41(2):978-94. doi: 10.1093/nar/gks1078. Epub 2012 Nov 21. PubMed 23172285.
Backbone
  Vector backbone: Unknown
  Vector type: Insect Expression
Growth in bacteria
  Bacterial resistance: Ampicillin, 100 μg/mL
  Growth temperature: 37°C
  Growth strain: DH5alpha
  Copy number: Low Copy
Gene/Insert
  Gene/Insert name: HsTNRC6C_1207-1609-M2WA
  Species: H. sapiens (human)
  Entrez Gene: TNRC6C
  Cloning method: Unknown
Terms and licenses: Academic/Nonprofit Terms; Industry Terms: Not Available to Industry
Depositor comments: sequence given by NCBI: NM_018996.3 Plasmids from this collection were made available to the research community and donated after the lab closed. Please note that the sequence provided by the depositing laboratory may be theoretical/predicted or based on Sanger sequencing results. There may be discrepancies between sequencing results obtained by Addgene and the depositor sequence. If an Addgene verified sequence is not available, please contact before placing your order to request that our lab fully sequence the plasmid.
How to cite: pAc5.1B-lambdaN-HA-HsTNRC6C_1207-1609-M2WA_T was a gift from Elisa Izaurralde (Addgene plasmid # 147634 ; http://n2t.net/addgene:147634 ; RRID:Addgene_147634)
